Addgene plasmid #230730: AiP1881 - pAAV-AiE2463m-minBG-SYFP2-WPRE3-BGHpA
Purpose: AiE2463m is an enhancer sequence, designed to drive AAV-mediated transgene expression in specific populations of brain cells
Depositing lab: Allen Institute for Brain Science & Bosiljka Tasic. Depositing organization: Allen Institute. Publication: A suite of enhancer AAVs and transgenic mouse lines for genetic access to cortical cell types. Ben-Simon Y, Hooper M, Narayan S, Daigle TL, Dwivedi D, Way SW, Oster A, Stafford DA, Mich JK, Taormina MJ, Martinez RA, Opitz-Araya X, Roth JR, Alexander JR, Allen S, Amster A, Arbuckle J, Ayala A, Baker PM, Bakken TE, Barcelli T, Barta S, Bendrick J, Bertagnolli D, Bielstein C, Bishwakarma P, Bowlus J, Boyer G, Brouner K, Casian B, Casper T, Chakka AB, Chakrabarty R, Chance RK, Chavan S, Clark M, Colbert K, Collman F, Daniel S, Departee M, DiValentin P, Donadio N, Dotson N, Egdorf T, Fliss T, Gabitto M, Garcia J, Gary A, Gasperini M, Gloe J, Goldy J, Gore BB, Graybuck L, Greisman N, Haeseleer F, Halterman C, Haradon Z, Hastings SD, Helback O, Ho W, Hockemeyer D, Huang C, Huff S, Hunker A, Johansen N, Jones D, Juneau Z, Kalmbach B, Kannan M, Khem S, Kussick E, Kutsal R, Larsen R, Lee C, Lee AY, Leibly M, Lenz GH, Li S, Liang E, Lusk N, Madigan Z, Malloy J, Malone J, McCue R, Melchor J, Mollenkopf T, Moosman S, Morin E, Newman D, Ng L, Ngo K, Omstead V, Otto S, Oyama A, Pena N, Pham T, Phillips E, Pom CA, Potekhina L, Ransford S, Ray PL, Rette D, Reynoldson C, Rimorin C, Rocha D, Ruiz A, Sanchez REA, Sawyer L, Sedeno-Cortes A, Sevigny JP, Shapovalova N, Shepard N, Shulga L, Sigler AR, Siverts L, Soliman S, Somasundaram S, Staats B, Stewart K, Szelenyi E, Tieu M, Trader C, Tran A, van Velthoven CTJ, Walker M, Wang Y, Weed N, Wirthlin M, Wood T, Wynalda B, Yao Z, Zhou T, Ariza J, Dee N, Reding M, Ronellenfitch K, Mufti S, Sunkin SM, Smith KA, Esposito L, Waters J, Thyagarajan B, Yao S, Lein ES, Zeng H, Levi BP, Ngai J, Ting JT, Tasic B. Cell. 2025 May 16:S0092-8674(25)00513-6. doi: 10.1016/j.cell.2025.05.002. PubMed 40403729.
Backbone
  Vector backbone: pAAV2
  Vector type: AAV
Growth in bacteria
  Bacterial resistance: Ampicillin, 100 μg/mL
  Growth temperature: 37°C
  Growth strain: NEB Stable
  Copy number: High Copy
Gene/Insert
  Gene/Insert name: SYFP2
  Species: Synthetic
  Promoter: minBG
  Cloning method: Gibson Cloning
Terms and licenses: Academic/Nonprofit Terms; Industry Terms: Not Available to Industry
How to cite: AiP1881 - pAAV-AiE2463m-minBG-SYFP2-WPRE3-BGHpA was a gift from Allen Institute for Brain Science & Bosiljka Tasic (Addgene plasmid # 230730 ; http://n2t.net/addgene:230730 ; RRID:Addgene_230730)
