[The description below was written by a language model from this plasmid's Addgene catalogue record and pLannotate feature annotations shown in this document.]
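Description:
AiP1881 - pAAV-AiE2463m-minBG-SYFP2-WPRE3-BGHpA is an AAV transfer plasmid built on a pAAV2 backbone and intended for packaging an enhancer-driven fluorescent reporter into recombinant adeno-associated virus for delivery to brain tissue. In bacteria it is maintained as a high-copy plasmid through a ColE1/pUC-type origin and selected with ampicillin via the β-lactamase gene and its own promoter. The backbone also carries an f1 phage origin and short remnants of pBR322 rop and bom sequences. The 4,759 nt sequenced record shows one complete AAV2 inverted terminal repeat and, on the other side of the cassette, only two short ITR fragments. This may reflect how poorly these hairpin-forming repeats are sequenced and annotated, or a partly deleted ITR; the record does not distinguish between the two.

Between the ITRs lies a single expression cassette. The enhancer AiE2463m is placed upstream of the minimal beta-globin promoter (minBG), which has little activity by itself, so transcription depends on the cell-type-specific activity of the enhancer. Neither element is annotated in the feature table, but an unannotated stretch between the SYFP2 coding sequence and the ITR fragments is where they would be expected to sit. The reporter is SYFP2, a monomeric, rapidly maturing yellow fluorescent protein derived from Aequorea victoria. It is followed by WPRE3, a shortened woodchuck hepatitis virus posttranscriptional element (detected as two WPRE fragments) that boosts transcript expression while saving packaging space, and by the bovine growth hormone polyadenylation signal.

The stated purpose is to drive AAV-mediated transgene expression in specific populations of brain cells, as part of a collection of enhancer AAVs for genetic access to cortical cell types. The record does not say which cell population AiE2463m targets.
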