Features (pLannotate 1.2.2; 14 found; start..end, strand, type, name):
    428..1288    -  CDS            AmpR: β-lactamase; bla; confers resistance to ampicillin, carbenicillin, and related antibiotics
   1289..1393    -  promoter       AmpR promoter: bla
   1488..1523    +  CDS            rop (fragment): Rop protein, which maintains plasmids at low copy number; rop
   1625..1674    +  misc_feature   bom (fragment): basis of mobility region from pBR322
   1675..2130    -  rep_origin     f1 ori (sequence partly withheld): f1 bacteriophage origin of replication; arrow indicates direction of (+) strand synthesis
   2149..2200    +  misc_feature   bom (fragment): basis of mobility region from pBR322
   2205..2345    -  repeat_region  AAV2 ITR: inverted terminal repeat of adeno-associated virus serotype 2 inverted
   2463..2574    -  polyA_signal   bGH poly(A) signal: bovine growth hormone polyadenylation signal
   2591..2671    -  misc_feature   WPRE (fragment): woodchuck hepatitis virus posttranscriptional regulatory element
   2677..2834    -  misc_feature   WPRE (fragment): woodchuck hepatitis virus posttranscriptional regulatory element
   2874..3590    -  CDS            SYFP2: SYFP2 is a basic (constitutively fluorescent) yellow fluorescent protein published in 2006, derived from Aequorea victoria. It is reported to be a very rapidly-maturing monomer with moderate acid sensitivity.
   4272..4299    -  repeat_region  AAV2 ITR (fragment): inverted terminal repeat of adeno-associated virus serotype 2 inverted
   4328..4355    -  repeat_region  AAV2 ITR (fragment): inverted terminal repeat of adeno-associated virus serotype 2 inverted
   4428..257     -  rep_origin     ori (across the origin): high-copy-number ColE1/pMB1/pBR322/pUC origin of replication
>Addgene plasmid #230730 | AiP1881 - pAAV-AiE2463m-minBG-SYFP2-WPRE3-BGHpA | addgene full sequence | sequence record 466321 | Addgene NGS Result
ACTTATCGCCACTGGCAGCAGCCACTGGTAACAGGATTAGCAGAGCGAGGTATGTAGGCGGTGCTACAGA
GTTCTTGAAGTGGTGGCCTAACTACGGCTACACTAGAAGAACAGTATTTGGTATCTGCGCTCTGCTGAAG
CCAGTTACCTTCGGAAAAAGAGTTGGTAGCTCTTGATCCGGCAAACAAACCACCGCTGGTAGCGGTGGTT
TTTTTGTTTGCAAGCAGCAGATTACGCGCAGAAAAAAAGGATCTCAAGAAGATCCTTTGATCTTTTCTAC
GGGGTCTGACGCTCAGTGGAACGAAAACTCACGTTAAGGGATTTTGGTCATGAGATTATCAAAAAGGATC
TTCACCTAGATCCTTTTAAATTAAAAATGAAGTTTTAAATCAATCTAAAGTATATATGAGTAAACTTGGT
CTGACAGTTACCAATGCTTAATCAGTGAGGCACCTATCTCAGCGATCTGTCTATTTCGTTCATCCATAGT
TGCCTGACTCCCCGTCGTGTAGATAACTACGATACGGGAGGGCTTACCATCTGGCCCCAGTGCTGCAATG
ATACCGCGAGACCCACGCTCACCGGCTCCAGATTTATCAGCAATAAACCAGCCAGCCGGAAGGGCCGAGC
GCAGAAGTGGTCCTGCAACTTTATCCGCCTCCATCCAGTCTATTAATTGTTGCCGGGAAGCTAGAGTAAG
TAGTTCGCCAGTTAATAGTTTGCGCAACGTTGTTGCCATTGCTACAGGCATCGTGGTGTCACGCTCGTCG
TTTGGTATGGCTTCATTCAGCTCCGGTTCCCAACGATCAAGGCGAGTTACATGATCCCCCATGTTGTGCA
AAAAAGCGGTTAGCTCCTTCGGTCCTCCGATCGTTGTCAGAAGTAAGTTGGCCGCAGTGTTATCACTCAT
GGTTATGGCAGCACTGCATAATTCTCTTACTGTCATGCCATCCGTAAGATGCTTTTCTGTGACTGGTGAG
TACTCAACCAAGTCATTCTGAGAATAGTGTATGCGGCGACCGAGTTGCTCTTGCCCGGCGTCAATACGGG
ATAATACCGCGCCACATAGCAGAACTTTAAAAGTGCTCATCATTGGAAAACGTTCTTCGGGGCGAAAACT
CTCAAGGATCTTACCGCTGTTGAGATCCAGTTCGATGTAACCCACTCGTGCACCCAACTGATCTTCAGCA
TCTTTTACTTTCACCAGCGTTTCTGGGTGAGCAAAAACAGGAAGGCAAAATGCCGCAAAAAAGGGAATAA
GGGCGACACGGAAATGTTGAATACTCATACTCTTCCTTTTTCAATATTATTGAAGCATTTATCAGGGTTA
TTGTCTCATGAGCGGATACATATTTGAATGTATTTAGAAAAATAAACAAATAGGGGTTCCGCGCACATTT
CCCCGAAAAGTGCCACCTGACGTCTAAGAAACCATTATTATCATGACATTAACCTATAAAAATAGGCGTA
TCACGAGGCCCTTTCGTCTCGCGCGTTTCGGTGATGACGGTGAAAACCTCTGACACATGCAGCTCCCGGA
GACGGTCACAGCTTGTCTGTAAGCGGATGCCGGGAGCAGACAAGCCCGTCAGGGCGCGTCAGCGGGTGTT
GGCGGGTGTCGGGGCTGGCTTAACTATGCGGCATCAGAGCAGATTGTACTGAGAGTGCACCATAAAATTG
TAAACGTTAATATTTTGTTAAAATTCGCGTTAAATTTTTGTTAAATCAGCTCATTTTTTAACCAATAGAC
CGAAATCGGCAAAATCCCTTATAAATCAAAAGAATAGCCCGAGATAGAGT
[37 nt withheld, positions 1801-1837]
AAAGAACGTGGACTCCAACGTCAAAGG
[141 nt withheld, positions 1865-2005]
G
[46 nt withheld, positions 2007-2052]
A
[95 nt withheld, positions 2054-2148]
TATGCGGTGTGAAATACCGCACAGATGCGTAAGGAGAAAATACCGCATCAGGCGCCCCTGCAGGCAGCTG
CGCGCTCGCTCGCTCACTGAGGCCGCCCGGGCAAAGCCCGGGCGTCGGGCGACCTTTGGTCGCCCGGCCT
CAGTGAGCGAGCGAGCGCGCAGAGAGGGAGTGGCCAACTCCATCACTAGGGGTTCCTGCGGCCGCTCGGT
CCGCACGTGAGATCTCATGCCTGCTATTGTCTTCCCAATCCTCCCCCTTGCTGTCCTGCCCCACCCCACC
CCCCAGAATAGAATGACACCTACTCAGACAATGCGATGCAATTTCCTCATTTTATTAGGAAAGGACAGTG
GGAGTGGCACCTTCCAGGGTCAAGGAAGGCACGGGGGAGGGGCAAACAACAGATGGCTGGCAACTAGAAG
GCACAGTCGAAGATCTCTCGAGCCACGGAATTGTCAGTGCCCAACAGCCGAGCCCCTGTCCAGCAGCGGG
CAAGGCAGGCGGCGATGAGTTCCGCCGTGGCAAGAACTAACCAGGATTTATACAAGGAGGAGAAAATGAA
AGCCATACGGGAAGCAATAGCATGATACAAAGGCATTAAAGCAGCGTATCCACATAGCGTAAAAGGAGCA
ACATAGTTAAGAATACCAGTCAATCTTTCACAAATTTTGTAATCCAGAGGTTGATTATGATATCGAATTC
GCGGCCGCGGCGCGCCGTCGACTTACTTGTACAGCTCGTCCATGCCGAGAGTGATCCCGGCGGCGGTCAC
GAACTCCAGCAGGACCATGTGATCGCGCTTCTCGTTGGGGTCTTTGCTCAGCTTGGACTGGTAGCTCAGG
TAGTGGTTGTCGGGCAGCAGCACGGGGCCGTCGCCGATGGGGGTGTTCTGCTGGTAGTGGTCGGCGAGCT
GCACGCCGCCGTCCTCGATGTTGTGGCGGATCTTGAAGTTGGCCTTGATGCCGTTCTTCTGCTTGTCGGC
GGTGATATAGACGTTGTGGCTGTTGTAGTTGTACTCCAGCTTGTGCCCCAGGATGTTGCCGTCCTCCTTG
AAGTCGATGCCCTTCAGCTCGATGCGGTTCACCAGGGTGTCGCCCTCGAACTTCACCTCGGCGCGGGTCT
TGTAGTTGCCGTCGTCCTTGAAGAAGATGGTGCGCTCCTGGACGTAGCCTTCGGGCATGGCGGACTTGAA
GAAGTCGTGCTGCTTCATGTGGTCGGGGTAGCGGGCGAAGCACTGCACGCCGTAGCCCAGGGTGGTCACG
AGGGTGGGCCAGGGCACGGGCAGCTTGCCGGTGGTGCAGATCAGCTTCAGGGTCAGCTTGCCGTAGGTGG
CATCGCCCTCGCCCTCGCCGGACACGCTGAACTTGTGGCCGTTTACGTCGCCGTCCAGCTCGACCAGGAT
GGGCACCACCCCGGTGAACAGCTCCTCGCCCTTGCTCACCATGGTGGCGACCGGTAGCGCTAGCTTCGAA
AGATCTGGATCCCAGAAGCAAATGTAAGCAATAGATGGCTCTGCCCTGACTTTTATGCCCAGCCCGAGCT
CCGGTCACAGTTCTTTTCTCTAAAGTTCTTGTTCTTATTAATGTGGCCATTATGCTCATTGATTTCTTCA
GCCTCTTTGTTCCAAGGTACTGCTTCAAATTTGGAGTCAAATGAGCATTCCTTGGAACATGTACTTGTAC
CAAACAGCCTTAGCCAGAAGAAGGTGGGAGTGGGTGTATTTTACTGAAATTAGAGTATTCTTCATAAACG
AGAGAATATAGTGGAGAGAAAATAAGTGCAGAGTTACAGAAATGTTTCTTATTCTGCCAAATTCATTTAT
CCTCAAGCATCCTCTAGATGGTATTTTGATGTGTTATTGGTAAATCATTCTAATGTCTTGTCTTCATTCT
AGGTGGATATTTATTTTGATTCAACCTGACAGCTAGCAAACATTCTGTTATAAAAAGCCAGGTTTTGAAA
AGCAGGGATGTTACCAAGGGGATGAGAAGAGAAGCTCTCAGATCATGCCAACTCAAACTGTGAAGTAGGA
AAAAAATGATATATTTTGTCTCTGTCTCTCTGTCCCTCTGCCTCTGTCTTGCGGCCGCAGGAACCCCTAG
TGATGGAGTTGGCCACTCCCTCTCTGCGCGCTCGCTCGCTCACTGAGGCCGGGCGACCAAAGGTCGCCCG
ACGCCCGGGCGGCCTCAGTGAGCGAGCGAGCGCGCAGCTGCCTGCAGGACATGTGAGCAAAAGGCCAGCA
AAAGGCCAGGAACCGTAAAAAGGCCGCGTTGCTGGCGTTTTTCCATAGGCTCCGCCCCCCTGACGAGCAT
CACAAAAATCGACGCTCAAGTCAGAGGTGGCGAAACCCGACAGGACTATAAAGATACCAGGCGTTTCCCC
CTGGAAGCTCCCTCGTGCGCTCTCCTGTTCCGACCCTGCCGCTTACCGGATACCTGTCCGCCTTTCTCCC
TTCGGGAAGCGTGGCGCTTTCTCATAGCTCACGCTGTAGGTATCTCAGTTCGGTGTAGGTCGTTCGCTCC
AAGCTGGGCTGTGTGCACGAACCCCCCGTTCAGCCCGACCGCTGCGCCTTATCCGGTAACTATCGTCTTG
AGTCCAACCCGGTAAGACACG
